>Addgene plasmid #180461 | pTCF194 Mamu-E*02:04 | addgene full sequence | sequence record 355080 | Addgene NGS Result
CCCGCCAGCCTAGCCGGGTCCTCAACGACAGGAGCACGATCATGCGCACCCGTGGGGCCGCCATGCCGGC
GATAATGGCCTGCTTCTCGCCGAAACGTTTGGTGGCGGGACCAGTGACGAAGGCTTGAGCGAGGGCGTGC
AAGATTCCGAATACCGCAAGCGACAGGCCGATCATCGTCGCGCTCCAGCGAAAGCGGTCCTCGCCGAAAA
TGACCCAGAGCGCTGCCGGCACCTGTCCTACGAGTTGCATGATAAAGAAGACAGTCATAAGTGCGGCGAC
GATAGTCATGCCCCGCGCCCACCGGAAGGAGCTGACTGGGTTGAAGGCTCTCAAGGGCATCGGTCGAGAT
CCCGGTGCCTAATGAGTGAGCTAACTTACATTAATTGCGTTGCGCTCACTGCCCGCTTTCCAGTCGGGAA
ACCTGTCGTGCCAGCTGCATTAATGAATCGGCCAACGCGCGGGGAGAGGCGGTTTGCGTATTGGGCGCCA
GGGTGGTTTTTCTTTTCACCAGTGAGACGGGCAACAGCTGATTGCCCTTCACCGCCTGGCCCTGAGAGAG
TTGCAGCAAGCGGTCCACGCTGGTTTGCCCCAGCAGGCGAAAATCCTGTTTGATGGTGGTTAACGGCGGG
ATATAACATGAGCTGTCTTCGGTATCGTCGTATCCCACTACCGAGATATCCGCACCAACGCGCAGCCCGG
ACTCGGTAATGGCGCGCATTGCGCCCAGCGCCATCTGATCGTTGGCAACCAGCATCGCAGTGGGAACGAT
GCCCTCATTCAGCATTTGCATGGTTTGTTGAAAACCGGACATGGCACTCCAGTCGCCTTCCCGTTCCGCT
ATCGGCTGAATTTGATTGCGAGTGAGATATTTATGCCAGCCAGCCAGACGCAGACGCGCCGAGACAGAAC
TTAATGGGCCCGCTAACAGCGCGATTTGCTGGTGACCCAATGCGACCAGATGCTCCACGCCCAGTCGCGT
ACCGTCTTCATGGGAGAAAATAATACTGTTGATGGGTGTCTGGTCAGAGACATCAAGAAATAACGCCGGA
ACATTAGTGCAGGCAGCTTCCACAGCAATGGCATCCTGGTCATCCAGCGGATAGTTAATGATCAGCCCAC
TGACGCGTTGCGCGAGAAGATTGTGCACCGCCGCTTTACAGGCTTCGACGCCGCTTCGTTCTACCATCGA
CACCACCACGCTGGCACCCAGTTGATCGGCGCGAGATTTAATCGCCGCGACAATTTGCGACGGCGCGTGC
AGGGCCAGACTGGAGGTGGCAACGCCAATCAGCAACGACTGTTTGCCCGCCAGTTGTTGTGCCACGCGGT
TGGGAATGTAATTCAGCTCCGCCATCGCCGCTTCCACTTTTTCCCGCGTTTTCGCAGAAACGTGGCTGGC
CTGGTTCACCACGCGGGAAACGGTCTGATAAGAGACACCGGCATACTCTGCGACATCGTATAACGTTACT
GGTTTCACATTCACCACCCTGAATTGACTCTCTTCCGGGCGCTATCATGCCATACCGCGAAAGGTTTTGC
GCCATTCGATGGTGTCCGGGATCTCGACGCTCTCCCTTATGCGACTCCTGCATTAGGAAGCAGCCCAGTA
GTAGGTTGAGGCCGTTGAGCACCGCCGCCGCAAGGAATGGTGCATGCAAGGAGATGGCGCCCAACAGTCC
CCCGGCCACGGGGCCTGCCACCATACCCACGCCGAAACAAGCGCTCATGAGCCCGAAGTGGCGAGCCCGA
TCTTCCCCATCGGTGATGTCGGCGATATAGGCGCCAGCAACCGCACCTGTGGCGCCGGTGATGCCGGCCA
CGATGCGTCCGGCGTAGAGGATCGAGATCTCGATCCCGCGAAATTAATACGACTCACTATAGGGGAATTG
TGAGCGGATAACAATTCCCCTCTAGAAATAATTTTGTTTAACTTTAAGAAGGAGATATACATATGGGCTC
GCATTCCCTGAAATATTTCCATACGAGTGTCAGTCGCCCAGGCGGAGGCGGCCCTCGCTTTATCTCCGTC
GGATATGTGGATGATACCCAATTCGTCCGTTATGACTCCGACGCGGCCTCGCCGCGCATGGAACCGCGTG
CTCTGTGGATGAAACAGGAGGGTCCTGAATATTGGGACCAAGAAACACGTTCAGCGCGTGCAACGGCGCA
GACCTTTCGCGTGAATCTTGAAACCCTCCGTGGCTATTACAATCAGAGTGAGGCAGGCTCTCATACCTTA
CAGTGGATGCATGGCTGCGACCTTGGTCCAGACGGCCGCTTTTTACGCGGATATGAACAGTTTGCCTACG
ATGGCAAAGATTATCTGACACTTAACGAAGACCTGCGCTCCTGGTCTGCGGTGGATACCGCTGCGCAAAT
TTCGGAGCAAAAAAGCAACGACGGATCTGAGGCGGAACATCAGCGCGCTTATCTGGAGGACACTTGTGTT
GAATGGTTACGCCGCTACCTGGAAAATGGTAAAGAAACCCTTCAACGTAGCGAAAGCCCAAAAACGCATG
TGACTCACCACCCGGTCTCGGACCACGAAGCGACTCTGCGTTGCTGGGCACTTGGCTTTTATCCGGCAGA
AATCACGGTGACCTGGCAGCGGGACGGCGAAGACCAGACCCAAGATACAGAACTGGTCGAAACACGCCCT
GCCGGCGACGGCACGTTCCAGAAATGGGCGGCAGTTGTGGTGCCGTCCGGTGAAGAACAGCGTTACACCT
GCCATGTACAACACGAAGGTCTGCCGGAACCGTTAACGCTTCGGTGGGAACCCAGCAGCCAGTCAGGATC
CCTGCATCATATTCTGGATGCACAGAAAATGGTGTGGAATCATCGTTAAAAGCTTGCGGCCGCACTCGAG
CACCACCACCACCACCACTGAGATCCGGCTGCTAACAAAGCCCGAAAGGAAGCTGAGTTGGCTGCTGCCA
CCGCTGAGCAATAACTAGCATAACCCCTTGGGGCCTCTAAACGGGTCTTGAGGGGTTTTTTGCTGAAAGG
AGGAACTATATCCGGATTGGCGAATGGG
[124 nt withheld, positions 3039-3162]
C
[91 nt withheld, positions 3164-3254]
A
[49 nt withheld, positions 3256-3304]
CCTTTGACGTTGGAGTCCACGTTCTTT
[37 nt withheld, positions 3332-3368]
ACCCTATCTCGGTCTATTCTTTTGATTTATAAGGGATTTTGCCGATTTCGGCCTATTGGTTAAAAAATGA
GCTGATTTAACAAAAATTTAACGCGAATTTTAACAAAATATTAACGCTTACAATTTAGGTGGCACTTTTC
GGGGAAATGTGCGCGGAACCCCTATTTGTTTATTTTTCTAAATACATTCAAATATGTATCCGCTCATGAA
TTAATTCTTAGAAAAACTCATCGAGCATCAAATGAAACTGCAATTTATTCATATCAGGATTATCAATACC
ATATTTTTGAAAAAGCCGTTTCTGTAATGAAGGAGAAAACTCACCGAGGCAGTTCCATAGGATGGCAAGA
TCCTGGTATCGGTCTGCGATTCCGACTCGTCCAACATCAATACAACCTATTAATTTCCCCTCGTCAAAAA
TAAGGTTATCAAGTGAGAAATCACCATGAGTGACGACTGAATCCGGTGAGAATGGCAAAAGTTTATGCAT
TTCTTTCCAGACTTGTTCAACAGGCCAGCCATTACGCTCGTCATCAAAATCACTCGCATCAACCAAACCG
TTATTCATTCGTGATTGCGCCTGAGCGAGACGAAATACGCGATCGCTGTTAAAAGGACAATTACAAACAG
GAATCGAATGCAACCGGCGCAGGAACACTGCCAGCGCATCAACAATATTTTCACCTGAATCAGGATATTC
TTCTAATACCTGGAATGCTGTTTTCCCGGGGATCGCAGTGGTGAGTAACCATGCATCATCAGGAGTACGG
ATAAAATGCTTGATGGTCGGAAGAGGCATAAATTCCGTCAGCCAGTTTAGTCTGACCATCTCATCTGTAA
CATCATTGGCAACGCTACCTTTGCCATGTTTCAGAAACAACTCTGGCGCATCGGGCTTCCCATACAATCG
ATAGATTGTCGCACCTGATTGCCCGACATTATCGCGAGCCCATTTATACCCATATAAATCAGCATCCATG
TTGGAATTTAATCGCGGCCTAGAGCAAGACGTTTCCCGTTGAATATGGCTCATAACACCCCTTGTATTAC
TGTTTATGTAAGCAGACAGTTTTATTGTTCATGACCAAAATCCCTTAACGTGAGTTTTCGTTCCACTGAG
CGTCAGACCCCGTAGAAAAGATCAAAGGATCTTCTTGAGATCCTTTTTTTCTGCGCGTAATCTGCTGCTT
GCAAACAAAAAAACCACCGCTACCAGCGGTGGTTTGTTTGCCGGATCAAGAGCTACCAACTCTTTTTCCG
AAGGTAACTGGCTTCAGCAGAGCGCAGATACCAAATACTGTCCTTCTAGTGTAGCCGTAGTTAGGCCACC
ACTTCAAGAACTCTGTAGCACCGCCTACATACCTCGCTCTGCTAATCCTGTTACCAGTGGCTGCTGCCAG
TGGCGATAAGTCGTGTCTTACCGGGTTGGACTCAAGACGATAGTTACCGGATAAGGCGCAGCGGTCGGGC
TGAACGGGGGGTTCGTGCACACAGCCCAGCTTGGAGCGAACGACCTACACCGAACTGAGATACCTACAGC
GTGAGCTATGAGAAAGCGCCACGCTTCCCGAAGGGAGAAAGGCGGACAGGTATCCGGTAAGCGGCAGGGT
CGGAACAGGAGAGCGCACGAGGGAGCTTCCAGGGGGAAACGCCTGGTATCTTTATAGTCCTGTCGGGTTT
CGCCACCTCTGACTTGAGCGTCGATTTTTGTGATGCTCGTCAGGGGGGCGGAGCCTATGGAAAAACGCCA
GCAACGCGGCCTTTTTACGGTTCCTGGCCTTTTGCTGGCCTTTTGCTCACATGTTCTTTCCTGCGTTATC
CCCTGATTCTGTGGATAACCGTATTACCGCCTTTGAGTGAGCTGATACCGCTCGCCGCAGCCGAACGACC
GAGCGCAGCGAGTCAGTGAGCGAGGAAGCGGAAGAGCGCCTGATGCGGTATTTTCTCCTTACGCATCTGT
GCGGTATTTCACACCGCAATGGTGCACTCTCAGTACAATCTGCTCTGATGCCGCATAGTTAAGCCAGTAT
ACACTCCGCTATCGCTACGTGACTGGGTCATGGCTGCGCCCCGACACCCGCCAACACCCGCTGACGCGCC
CTGACGGGCTTGTCTGCTCCCGGCATCCGCTTACAGACAAGCTGTGACCGTCTCCGGGAGCTGCATGTGT
CAGAGGTTTTCACCGTCATCACCGAAACGCGCGAGGCAGCTGCGGTAAAGCTCATCAGCGTGGTCGTGAA
GCGATTCACAGATGTCTGCCTGTTCATCCGCGTCCAGCTCGTTGAGTTTCTCCAGAAGCGTTAATGTCTG
GCTTCTGATAAAGCGGGCCATGTTAAGGGCGGTTTTTTCCTGTTTGGTCACTGATGCCTCCGTGTAAGGG
GGATTTCTGTTCATGGGGGTAATGATACCGATGAAACGAGAGAGGATGCTCACGATACGGGTTACTGATG
ATGAACATGCCCGGTTACTGGAACGTTGTGAGGGTAAACAACTGGCGGTATGGATGCGGCGGGACCAGAG
AAAAATCACTCAGGGTCAATGCCAGCGCTTCGTTAATACAGATGTAGGTGTTCCACAGGGTAGCCAGCAG
CATCCTGCGATGCAGATCCGGAACATAATGGTGCAGGGCGCTGACTTCCGCGTTTCCAGACTTTACGAAA
CACGGAAACCGAAGACCATTCATGTTGTTGCTCAGGTCGCAGACGTTTTGCAGCAGCAGTCGCTTCACGT
TCGCTCGCGTATCGGTGATTCATTCTGCTAACCAGTAAGGCAAC
Features (pLannotate 1.2.2; 19 found; start..end, strand, type, name):
     56..347     -  CDS            TcR (fragment): tetracycline efflux protein; tet; confers resistance to tetracycline
    362..383     -  protein_bind   CAP binding site: CAP binding activates transcription in the presence of cAMP. E. coli catabolite activator protein
    396..1478    -  CDS            lacI: lac repressor; lacI; The lac repressor binds to the lac operator to inhibit transcription in E. coli. This inhibition can be relieved by adding lactose or isopropyl-β-D-thiogalactopyranoside (IPTG).
   1479..1556    -  promoter       lacI promoter: lacI
   1564..1843    -  CDS            TcR (fragment): tetracycline efflux protein; tet; confers resistance to tetracycline
   1865..1883    +  promoter       T7 promoter: promoter for bacteriophage T7 RNA polymerase
   1884..1908    +  protein_bind   lac operator: The lac repressor binds to the lac operator to inhibit transcription in E. coli. This inhibition can be relieved by adding lactose or isopropyl-β-D-thiogalactopyranoside (IPTG). lac repressor encoded by lacI
   1923..1945    +  RBS            RBS: efficient ribosome binding site from bacteriophage T7 gene 10 (Olins and Rangwala, 1989)
   1956..2792    +  CDS            HLA-E (fragment): HLAE_HUMAN - Also known as HLA-6.2, HLAE. Experimental evidence at protein level: Swiss-Prot protein existence level 1. (Microbial infection) Upon SARS-CoV-2 infection, may contribute to functional exhaustion of cytotoxic NK cells and CD8- positive T cells (PubMed:32859121). Binds SARS-CoV-2 S/Spike protein S1-derived peptide (LQPRTFLL) expressed on the surface of lung epithelial cells, inducing NK cell exhaustion and dampening antiviral immune surveillance (PubMed:32859121). From Homo sapiens (Human).
   2871..2888    +  CDS            9xHis (fragment): 9xHis affinity tag
   2898..2947    +  CDS            SET1 (fragment): solubility-enhancement tag derived from T7 phage gene 10B
   2955..3002    +  terminator     T7 terminator: transcription terminator for bacteriophage T7 RNA polymerase
   3039..3467    +  rep_origin     f1 ori (sequence partly withheld): f1 bacteriophage origin of replication; arrow indicates direction of (+) strand synthesis
   3520..3577    +  promoter       AmpR promoter (fragment): bla
   3586..4401    -  CDS            KanR: aminoglycoside phosphotransferase; aph(3')-Ia; confers resistance to kanamycin in bacteria or G418 (Geneticin®) in eukaryotes
   4523..5111    +  rep_origin     ori: high-copy-number ColE1/pMB1/pBR322/pUC origin of replication
   5297..5436    -  misc_feature   bom: basis of mobility region from pBR322
   5538..5729    -  CDS            rop: Rop protein, which maintains plasmids at low copy number; rop
   5746..6126    +  CDS            YPB1_ECOLX: Protein predicted: Swiss-Prot protein existence level 4. From Escherichia coli.
