>Addgene plasmid #180461 | pTCF194 Mamu-E*02:04 | depositor full sequence | sequence record 357362 | pTCF194 Mamu-E*02:04 sequence 6146 bps
AATTTGCGACGGCGCGTGCAGGGCCAGACTGGAGGTGGCAACGCCAATCAGCAACGACTGTTTGCCCGCC
AGTTGTTGTGCCACGCGGTTGGGAATGTAATTCAGCTCCGCCATCGCCGCTTCCACTTTTTCCCGCGTTT
TCGCAGAAACGTGGCTGGCCTGGTTCACCACGCGGGAAACGGTCTGATAAGAGACACCGGCATACTCTGC
GACATCGTATAACGTTACTGGTTTCACATTCACCACCCTGAATTGACTCTCTTCCGGGCGCTATCATGCC
ATACCGCGAAAGGTTTTGCGCCATTCGATGGTGTCCGGGATCTCGACGCTCTCCCTTATGCGACTCCTGC
ATTAGGAAGCAGCCCAGTAGTAGGTTGAGGCCGTTGAGCACCGCCGCCGCAAGGAATGGTGCATGCAAGG
AGATGGCGCCCAACAGTCCCCCGGCCACGGGGCCTGCCACCATACCCACGCCGAAACAAGCGCTCATGAG
CCCGAAGTGGCGAGCCCGATCTTCCCCATCGGTGATGTCGGCGATATAGGCGCCAGCAACCGCACCTGTG
GCGCCGGTGATGCCGGCCACGATGCGTCCGGCGTAGAGGATCGAGATCTCGATCCCGCGAAATTAATACG
ACTCACTATAGGGGAATTGTGAGCGGATAACAATTCCCCTCTAGAAATAATTTTGTTTAACTTTAAGAAG
GAGATATACATATGGGCTCGCATTCCCTGAAATATTTCCATACGAGTGTCAGTCGCCCAGGCGGAGGCGG
CCCTCGCTTTATCTCCGTCGGATATGTGGATGATACCCAATTCGTCCGTTATGACTCCGACGCGGCCTCG
CCGCGCATGGAACCGCGTGCTCTGTGGATGAAACAGGAGGGTCCTGAATATTGGGACCAAGAAACACGTT
CAGCGCGTGCAACGGCGCAGACCTTTCGCGTGAATCTTGAAACCCTCCGTGGCTATTACAATCAGAGTGA
GGCAGGCTCTCATACCTTACAGTGGATGCATGGCTGCGACCTTGGTCCAGACGGCCGCTTTTTACGCGGA
TATGAACAGTTTGCCTACGATGGCAAAGATTATCTGACACTTAACGAAGACCTGCGCTCCTGGTCTGCGG
TGGATACCGCTGCGCAAATTTCGGAGCAAAAAAGCAACGACGGATCTGAGGCGGAACATCAGCGCGCTTA
TCTGGAGGACACTTGTGTTGAATGGTTACGCCGCTACCTGGAAAATGGTAAAGAAACCCTTCAACGTAGC
GAAAGCCCAAAAACGCATGTGACTCACCACCCGGTCTCGGACCACGAAGCGACTCTGCGTTGCTGGGCAC
TTGGCTTTTATCCGGCAGAAATCACGGTGACCTGGCAGCGGGACGGCGAAGACCAGACCCAAGATACAGA
ACTGGTCGAAACACGCCCTGCCGGCGACGGCACGTTCCAGAAATGGGCGGCAGTTGTGGTGCCGTCCGGT
GAAGAACAGCGTTACACCTGCCATGTACAACACGAAGGTCTGCCGGAACCGTTAACGCTTCGGTGGGAAC
CCAGCAGCCAGTCAGGATCCCTGCATCATATTCTGGATGCACAGAAAATGGTGTGGAATCATCGTTAAAA
GCTTGCGGCCGCACTCGAGCACCACCACCACCACCACTGAGATCCGGCTGCTAACAAAGCCCGAAAGGAA
GCTGAGTTGGCTGCTGCCACCGCTGAGCAATAACTAGCATAACCCCTTGGGGCCTCTAAACGGGTCTTGA
GGGGTTTTTTGCTGAAAGGAGGAACTATATCCGGATTGGCGAATGGG
[124 nt withheld, positions 1798-1921]
C
[91 nt withheld, positions 1923-2013]
A
[49 nt withheld, positions 2015-2063]
CCTTTGACGTTGGAGTCCACGTTCTTT
[37 nt withheld, positions 2091-2127]
ACCCTATCTCGGTCTATTCTTTTGATTTATAAGGGATTTTGCCGATTTCGGCCTATTGGTTAAAAAATGA
GCTGATTTAACAAAAATTTAACGCGAATTTTAACAAAATATTAACGTTTACAATTTCAGGTGGCACTTTT
CGGGGAAATGTGCGCGGAACCCCTATTTGTTTATTTTTCTAAATACATTCAAATATGTATCCGCTCATGA
ATTAATTCTTAGAAAAACTCATCGAGCATCAAATGAAACTGCAATTTATTCATATCAGGATTATCAATAC
CATATTTTTGAAAAAGCCGTTTCTGTAATGAAGGAGAAAACTCACCGAGGCAGTTCCATAGGATGGCAAG
ATCCTGGTATCGGTCTGCGATTCCGACTCGTCCAACATCAATACAACCTATTAATTTCCCCTCGTCAAAA
ATAAGGTTATCAAGTGAGAAATCACCATGAGTGACGACTGAATCCGGTGAGAATGGCAAAAGTTTATGCA
TTTCTTTCCAGACTTGTTCAACAGGCCAGCCATTACGCTCGTCATCAAAATCACTCGCATCAACCAAACC
GTTATTCATTCGTGATTGCGCCTGAGCGAGACGAAATACGCGATCGCTGTTAAAAGGACAATTACAAACA
GGAATCGAATGCAACCGGCGCAGGAACACTGCCAGCGCATCAACAATATTTTCACCTGAATCAGGATATT
CTTCTAATACCTGGAATGCTGTTTTCCCGGGGATCGCAGTGGTGAGTAACCATGCATCATCAGGAGTACG
GATAAAATGCTTGATGGTCGGAAGAGGCATAAATTCCGTCAGCCAGTTTAGTCTGACCATCTCATCTGTA
ACATCATTGGCAACGCTACCTTTGCCATGTTTCAGAAACAACTCTGGCGCATCGGGCTTCCCATACAATC
GATAGATTGTCGCACCTGATTGCCCGACATTATCGCGAGCCCATTTATACCCATATAAATCAGCATCCAT
GTTGGAATTTAATCGCGGCCTAGAGCAAGACGTTTCCCGTTGAATATGGCTCATAACACCCCTTGTATTA
CTGTTTATGTAAGCAGACAGTTTTATTGTTCATGACCAAAATCCCTTAACGTGAGTTTTCGTTCCACTGA
GCGTCAGACCCCGTAGAAAAGATCAAAGGATCTTCTTGAGATCCTTTTTTTCTGCGCGTAATCTGCTGCT
TGCAAACAAAAAAACCACCGCTACCAGCGGTGGTTTGTTTGCCGGATCAAGAGCTACCAACTCTTTTTCC
GAAGGTAACTGGCTTCAGCAGAGCGCAGATACCAAATACTGTCCTTCTAGTGTAGCCGTAGTTAGGCCAC
CACTTCAAGAACTCTGTAGCACCGCCTACATACCTCGCTCTGCTAATCCTGTTACCAGTGGCTGCTGCCA
GTGGCGATAAGTCGTGTCTTACCGGGTTGGACTCAAGACGATAGTTACCGGATAAGGCGCAGCGGTCGGG
CTGAACGGGGGGTTCGTGCACACAGCCCAGCTTGGAGCGAACGACCTACACCGAACTGAGATACCTACAG
CGTGAGCTATGAGAAAGCGCCACGCTTCCCGAAGGGAGAAAGGCGGACAGGTATCCGGTAAGCGGCAGGG
TCGGAACAGGAGAGCGCACGAGGGAGCTTCCAGGGGGAAACGCCTGGTATCTTTATAGTCCTGTCGGGTT
TCGCCACCTCTGACTTGAGCGTCGATTTTTGTGATGCTCGTCAGGGGGGCGGAGCCTATGGAAAAACGCC
AGCAACGCGGCCTTTTTACGGTTCCTGGCCTTTTGCTGGCCTTTTGCTCACATGTTCTTTCCTGCGTTAT
CCCCTGATTCTGTGGATAACCGTATTACCGCCTTTGAGTGAGCTGATACCGCTCGCCGCAGCCGAACGAC
CGAGCGCAGCGAGTCAGTGAGCGAGGAAGCGGAAGAGCGCCTGATGCGGTATTTTCTCCTTACGCATCTG
TGCGGTATTTCACACCGCATATATGGTGCACTCTCAGTACAATCTGCTCTGATGCCGCATAGTTAAGCCA
GTATACACTCCGCTATCGCTACGTGACTGGGTCATGGCTGCGCCCCGACACCCGCCAACACCCGCTGACG
CGCCCTGACGGGCTTGTCTGCTCCCGGCATCCGCTTACAGACAAGCTGTGACCGTCTCCGGGAGCTGCAT
GTGTCAGAGGTTTTCACCGTCATCACCGAAACGCGCGAGGCAGCTGCGGTAAAGCTCATCAGCGTGGTCG
TGAAGCGATTCACAGATGTCTGCCTGTTCATCCGCGTCCAGCTCGTTGAGTTTCTCCAGAAGCGTTAATG
TCTGGCTTCTGATAAAGCGGGCCATGTTAAGGGCGGTTTTTTCCTGTTTGGTCACTGATGCCTCCGTGTA
AGGGGGATTTCTGTTCATGGGGGTAATGATACCGATGAAACGAGAGAGGATGCTCACGATACGGGTTACT
GATGATGAACATGCCCGGTTACTGGAACGTTGTGAGGGTAAACAACTGGCGGTATGGATGCGGCGGGACC
AGAGAAAAATCACTCAGGGTCAATGCCAGCGCTTCGTTAATACAGATGTAGGTGTTCCACAGGGTAGCCA
GCAGCATCCTGCGATGCAGATCCGGAACATAATGGTGCAGGGCGCTGACTTCCGCGTTTCCAGACTTTAC
GAAACACGGAAACCGAAGACCATTCATGTTGTTGCTCAGGTCGCAGACGTTTTGCAGCAGCAGTCGCTTC
ACGTTCGCTCGCGTATCGGTGATTCATTCTGCTAACCAGTAAGGCAACCCCGCCAGCCTAGCCGGGTCCT
CAACGACAGGAGCACGATCATGCGCACCCGTGGGGCCGCCATGCCGGCGATAATGGCCTGCTTCTCGCCG
AAACGTTTGGTGGCGGGACCAGTGACGAAGGCTTGAGCGAGGGCGTGCAAGATTCCGAATACCGCAAGCG
ACAGGCCGATCATCGTCGCGCTCCAGCGAAAGCGGTCCTCGCCGAAAATGACCCAGAGCGCTGCCGGCAC
CTGTCCTACGAGTTGCATGATAAAGAAGACAGTCATAAGTGCGGCGACGATAGTCATGCCCCGCGCCCAC
CGGAAGGAGCTGACTGGGTTGAAGGCTCTCAAGGGCATCGGTCGAGATCCCGGTGCCTAATGAGTGAGCT
AACTTACATTAATTGCGTTGCGCTCACTGCCCGCTTTCCAGTCGGGAAACCTGTCGTGCCAGCTGCATTA
ATGAATCGGCCAACGCGCGGGGAGAGGCGGTTTGCGTATTGGGCGCCAGGGTGGTTTTTCTTTTCACCAG
TGAGACGGGCAACAGCTGATTGCCCTTCACCGCCTGGCCCTGAGAGAGTTGCAGCAAGCGGTCCACGCTG
GTTTGCCCCAGCAGGCGAAAATCCTGTTTGATGGTGGTTAACGGCGGGATATAACATGAGCTGTCTTCGG
TATCGTCGTATCCCACTACCGAGATATCCGCACCAACGCGCAGCCCGGACTCGGTAATGGCGCGCATTGC
GCCCAGCGCCATCTGATCGTTGGCAACCAGCATCGCAGTGGGAACGATGCCCTCATTCAGCATTTGCATG
GTTTGTTGAAAACCGGACATGGCACTCCAGTCGCCTTCCCGTTCCGCTATCGGCTGAATTTGATTGCGAG
TGAGATATTTATGCCAGCCAGCCAGACGCAGACGCGCCGAGACAGAACTTAATGGGCCCGCTAACAGCGC
GATTTGCTGGTGACCCAATGCGACCAGATGCTCCACGCCCAGTCGCGTACCGTCTTCATGGGAGAAAATA
ATACTGTTGATGGGTGTCTGGTCAGAGACATCAAGAAATAACGCCGGAACATTAGTGCAGGCAGCTTCCA
CAGCAATGGCATCCTGGTCATCCAGCGGATAGTTAATGATCAGCCCACTGACGCGTTGCGCGAGAAGATT
GTGCACCGCCGCTTTACAGGCTTCGACGCCGCTTCGTTCTACCATCGACACCACCACGCTGGCACCCAGT
TGATCGGCGCGAGATTTAATCGCCGCGAC
Features (pLannotate 1.2.2; 19 found; start..end, strand, type, name):
    238..315     -  promoter       lacI promoter: lacI
    323..602     -  CDS            TcR (fragment): tetracycline efflux protein; tet; confers resistance to tetracycline
    624..642     +  promoter       T7 promoter: promoter for bacteriophage T7 RNA polymerase
    643..667     +  protein_bind   lac operator: The lac repressor binds to the lac operator to inhibit transcription in E. coli. This inhibition can be relieved by adding lactose or isopropyl-β-D-thiogalactopyranoside (IPTG). lac repressor encoded by lacI
    682..704     +  RBS            RBS: efficient ribosome binding site from bacteriophage T7 gene 10 (Olins and Rangwala, 1989)
    715..1551    +  CDS            HLA-E (fragment): HLAE_HUMAN - Also known as HLA-6.2, HLAE. Experimental evidence at protein level: Swiss-Prot protein existence level 1. (Microbial infection) Upon SARS-CoV-2 infection, may contribute to functional exhaustion of cytotoxic NK cells and CD8- positive T cells (PubMed:32859121). Binds SARS-CoV-2 S/Spike protein S1-derived peptide (LQPRTFLL) expressed on the surface of lung epithelial cells, inducing NK cell exhaustion and dampening antiviral immune surveillance (PubMed:32859121). From Homo sapiens (Human).
   1630..1647    +  CDS            9xHis (fragment): 9xHis affinity tag
   1657..1706    +  CDS            SET1 (fragment): solubility-enhancement tag derived from T7 phage gene 10B
   1714..1761    +  terminator     T7 terminator: transcription terminator for bacteriophage T7 RNA polymerase
   1798..2253    +  rep_origin     f1 ori (sequence partly withheld): f1 bacteriophage origin of replication; arrow indicates direction of (+) strand synthesis
   2280..2337    +  promoter       AmpR promoter (fragment): bla
   2346..3161    -  CDS            KanR: aminoglycoside phosphotransferase; aph(3')-Ia; confers resistance to kanamycin in bacteria or G418 (Geneticin®) in eukaryotes
   3283..3871    +  rep_origin     ori: high-copy-number ColE1/pMB1/pBR322/pUC origin of replication
   4057..4199    -  misc_feature   bom: basis of mobility region from pBR322
   4301..4492    -  CDS            rop: Rop protein, which maintains plasmids at low copy number; rop
   4509..4889    +  CDS            YPB1_ECOLX: Protein predicted: Swiss-Prot protein existence level 4. From Escherichia coli.
   4961..5252    -  CDS            TcR (fragment): tetracycline efflux protein; tet; confers resistance to tetracycline
   5267..5288    -  protein_bind   CAP binding site: CAP binding activates transcription in the presence of cAMP. E. coli catabolite activator protein
   5301..237     -  CDS            lacI (across the origin): lac repressor; lacI; The lac repressor binds to the lac operator to inhibit transcription in E. coli. This inhibition can be relieved by adding lactose or isopropyl-β-D-thiogalactopyranoside (IPTG).
