[The description below was written by a language model from this plasmid's Addgene catalogue record and pLannotate feature annotations shown in this document.]
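Description:
pTCF194 Mamu-E*02:04 is a bacterial expression plasmid built on the Novagen pET24a+ backbone for producing a soluble form of the rhesus macaque (Macaca mulatta) non-classical MHC class I heavy chain Mamu-E*02:04 in E. coli. It is selected with kanamycin through an aph(3')-Ia resistance gene. It replicates from a pBR322-type ColE1 origin accompanied by the rop gene and bom region, which fits its listing as low copy. An f1 phage origin is also present. The remaining short hits to TcR, an AmpR promoter and a predicted E. coli protein look like backbone remnants rather than functional parts.

The insert is a synthetic, E. coli codon-optimized cDNA placed behind the T7 promoter, a lac operator and the T7 gene 10 ribosome binding site, and followed by the T7 terminator. The plasmid-borne lacI gene keeps the cassette repressed until IPTG is added, and expression requires a host that supplies T7 RNA polymerase; the depositor recommends BL21(DE3). The annotation software labels the roughly 840 bp coding region as a fragment of human HLA-E, which reflects homology to the macaque orthologue rather than a human insert. The transmembrane domain has been replaced by a C-terminal BSP41 enzymatic biotinylation site, so the product is soluble and can be biotinylated at a defined position. A short His-tag fragment from the vector lies downstream, but the record does not say whether it is translated.

The depositor comments tie the construct to MHC reagents used to visualize antigen-specific T cells. The sequencing-derived and depositor sequences (6,142 and 6,146 nt) show the same feature layout with different start points.
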