Addgene plasmid #180461: pTCF194 Mamu-E*02:04
Purpose: E. coli expression of soluble MHC protein
Depositing lab: John Altman. Depositing organization: Emory University.
Backbone
  Vector backbone: pET24a+
  Backbone manufacturer: Novagen
  Vector type: Bacterial Expression
Growth in bacteria
  Bacterial resistance: Kanamycin, 50 μg/mL
  Growth temperature: 37°C
  Growth strain: DH5alpha
  Copy number: Low Copy
Gene/Insert
  Gene/Insert name: Mamu-E*02:04
  Species: Macaca mulatta (Rhesus Macaque)
  Mutation: Replacement of transmembrane domain with enzymatic biotinylation site
  Tag / fusion protein: BSP41 (C terminal on insert)
  Cloning method: Restriction Enzyme; 5′ cloning site Unknown (unknown if destroyed)
Resource information
  A portion of this plasmid was derived from a plasmid made by: synthetic cDNA, E. coli optimized
Terms and licenses: Academic/Nonprofit Terms; Industry Terms: Not Available to Industry
Depositor comments: https://www.ebi.ac.uk/ipd/mhc/allele/?accession=NHP00580 provides allele sequence data. For detailed protocols of expression, purification and use to visualize antigen-specific T cells, please refer to Altman and Davis (2016) Curr. Protoc. Immunol. doi.org/10.1002/cpim.14. We recommend the E. coli BL21(DE3) strain for expression.
How to cite: pTCF194 Mamu-E*02:04 was a gift from John Altman (Addgene plasmid # 180461 ; http://n2t.net/addgene:180461 ; RRID:Addgene_180461)
